>Addgene plasmid #241307 | lenti-EF1a-dCas9-VPR-eGFP | addgene full sequence | sequence record 483039 | Addgene NGS Result
CGGGTTTATTACAGGGACAGCAGAGATCCAGTTTGGTTAATTAGCTAGCTGCAAAGATGGATAAAGTTTT
AAACAGAGAGGAATCTTTGCAGCTAATGGACCTTCTAGGTCTTGAAAGGAGTGGGAATTGGCTCCGGTGC
CCGTCAGTGGGCAGAGCGCACATCGCCCACAGTCCCCGAGAAGTTGGGGGGAGGGGTCGGCAATTGAACC
GGTGCCTAGAGAAGGTGGCGCGGGGTAAACTGGGAAAGTGATGTCGTGTACTGGCTCCGCCTTTTTCCCG
AGGGTGGGGGAGAACCGTATATAAGTGCAGTAGTCGCCGTGAACGTTCTTTTTCGCAACGGGTTTGCCGC
CAGAACACAGGTAAGTGCCGTGTGTGGTTCCCGCGGGCCTGGCCTCTTTACGGGTTATGGCCCTTGCGTG
CCTTGAATTACTTCCACCTGGCTGCAGTACGTGATTCTTGATCCCGAGCTTCGGGTTGGAAGTGGGTGGG
AGAGTTCGAGGCCTTGCGCTTAAGGAGCCCCTTCGCCTCGTGCTTGAGTTGAGGCCTGGCCTGGGCGCTG
GGGCCGCCGCGTGCGAATCTGGTGGCACCTTCGCGCCTGTCTCGCTGCTTTCGATAAGTCTCTAGCCATT
TAAAATTTTTGATGACCTGCTGCGACGCTTTTTTTCTGGCAAGATAGTCTTGTAAATGCGGGCCAAGATC
TGCACACTGGTATTTCGGTTTTTGGGGCCGCGGGCGGCGACGGGGCCCGTGCGTCCCAGCGCACATGTTC
GGCGAGGCGGGGCCTGCGAGCGCGGCCACCGAGAATCGGACGGGGGTAGTCTCAAGCTGGCCGGCCTGCT
CTGGTGCCTGGCCTCGCGCCGCCGTGTATCGCCCCGCCCTGGGCGGCAAGGCTGGCCCGGTCGGCACCAG
TTGCGTGAGCGGAAAGATGGCCGCTTCCCGGCCCTGCTGCAGGGAGCTCAAAATGGAGGACGCGGCGCTC
GGGAGAGCGGGCGGGTGAGTCACCCACACAAAGGAAAAGGGCCTTTCCGTCCTCAGCCGTCGCTTCATGT
GACTCCACGGAGTACCGGGCGCCGTCCAGGCACCTCGATTAGTTCTCGAGCTTTTGGAGTACGTCGTCTT
TAGGTTGGGGGGAGGGGTTTTATGCGATGGAGTTTCCCCACACTGAGTGGGTGGAGACTGAAGTTAGGCC
AGCTTGGCACTTGATGTAATTCTCCTTGGAATTTGCCCTTTTTGAGTTTGGATCTTGGTTCATTCTCAAG
CCTCAGACAGTGGTTCAAAGTTTTTTTCTTCCATTTCAGGTGTCGTGACGTACGCTAGAGGATCGAACCC
TTGCCACCATGGACAAGAAGTACTCCATTGGGCTCGCTATCGGCACAAACAGCGTCGGCTGGGCCGTCAT
TACGGACGAGTACAAGGTGCCGAGCAAAAAATTCAAAGTTCTGGGCAATACCGATCGCCACAGCATAAAG
AAGAACCTCATTGGCGCCCTCCTGTTCGACTCCGGGGAGACGGCCGAAGCCACGCGGCTCAAAAGAACAG
CACGGCGCAGATATACCCGCAGAAAGAATCGGATCTGCTACCTGCAGGAGATCTTTAGTAATGAGATGGC
TAAGGTGGATGACTCTTTCTTCCATAGGCTGGAGGAGTCCTTTTTGGTGGAGGAGGATAAAAAGCACGAG
CGCCACCCAATCTTTGGCAATATCGTGGACGAGGTGGCGTACCATGAAAAGTACCCAACCATATATCATC
TGAGGAAGAAGCTTGTAGACAGTACTGATAAGGCTGACTTGCGGTTGATCTATCTCGCGCTGGCGCATAT
GATCAAATTTCGGGGACACTTCCTCATCGAGGGGGACCTGAACCCAGACAACAGCGATGTCGACAAACTC
TTTATCCAACTGGTTCAGACTTACAATCAGCTTTTCGAAGAGAACCCGATCAACGCATCCGGAGTTGACG
CCAAAGCAATCCTGAGCGCTAGGCTGTCCAAATCCCGGCGGCTCGAAAACCTCATCGCACAGCTCCCTGG
GGAGAAGAAGAACGGCCTGTTTGGTAATCTTATCGCCCTGTCACTCGGGCTGACCCCCAACTTTAAATCT
AACTTCGACCTGGCCGAAGATGCCAAGCTTCAACTGAGCAAAGACACCTACGATGATGATCTCGACAATC
TGCTGGCCCAGATCGGCGACCAGTACGCAGACCTTTTTTTGGCGGCAAAGAACCTGTCAGACGCCATTCT
GCTGAGTGATATTCTGCGAGTGAACACGGAGATCACCAAAGCTCCGCTGAGCGCTAGTATGATCAAGCGC
TATGATGAGCACCACCAAGACTTGACTTTGCTGAAGGCCCTTGTCAGACAGCAACTGCCTGAGAAGTACA
AGGAAATTTTCTTCGATCAGTCTAAAAATGGCTACGCCGGATACATTGACGGCGGAGCAAGCCAGGAGGA
ATTTTACAAATTTATTAAGCCCATCTTGGAAAAAATGGACGGCACCGAGGAGCTGCTGGTAAAGCTTAAC
AGAGAAGATCTGTTGCGCAAACAGCGCACTTTCGACAATGGAAGCATCCCCCACCAGATTCACCTGGGCG
AACTGCACGCTATCCTCAGGCGGCAAGAGGATTTCTACCCCTTTTTGAAAGATAACAGGGAAAAGATTGA
GAAAATCCTCACATTTCGGATACCCTACTATGTAGGCCCCCTCGCCCGGGGAAATTCCAGATTCGCGTGG
ATGACTCGCAAATCAGAAGAGACCATCACTCCCTGGAACTTCGAGGAAGTCGTGGATAAGGGGGCCTCTG
CCCAGTCCTTCATCGAAAGGATGACTAACTTTGATAAAAATCTGCCTAACGAAAAGGTGCTTCCTAAACA
CTCTCTGCTGTACGAGTACTTCACAGTTTATAACGAGCTCACCAAGGTCAAATACGTCACAGAAGGGATG
AGAAAGCCAGCATTCCTGTCTGGAGAGCAGAAGAAAGCTATCGTGGACCTCCTCTTCAAGACGAACCGGA
AAGTTACCGTGAAACAGCTCAAAGAAGACTATTTCAAAAAGATTGAATGTTTCGACTCTGTTGAAATCAG
CGGAGTGGAGGATCGCTTCAACGCATCCCTGGGAACGTATCACGATCTCCTGAAAATCATTAAAGACAAG
GACTTCCTGGACAATGAGGAGAACGAGGACATTCTTGAGGACATTGTCCTCACCCTTACGTTGTTTGAAG
ATAGGGAGATGATTGAAGAACGCTTGAAAACTTACGCTCATCTCTTCGACGACAAAGTCATGAAACAGCT
CAAGAGGCGCCGATATACAGGATGGGGGCGGCTGTCAAGAAAACTGATCAATGGGATCCGAGACAAGCAG
AGTGGAAAGACAATCCTGGATTTTCTTAAGTCCGATGGATTTGCCAACCGGAACTTCATGCAGTTGATCC
ATGATGACTCTCTCACCTTTAAGGAGGACATCCAGAAAGCACAAGTTTCTGGCCAGGGGGACAGTCTTCA
CGAGCACATCGCTAATCTTGCAGGTAGCCCAGCTATCAAAAAGGGAATACTGCAGACCGTTAAGGTCGTG
GATGAACTCGTCAAAGTAATGGGAAGGCATAAGCCCGAGAATATCGTTATCGAGATGGCCCGAGAGAACC
AAACTACCCAGAAGGGACAGAAGAACAGTAGGGAAAGGATGAAGAGGATTGAAGAGGGTATAAAAGAACT
GGGGTCCCAAATCCTTAAGGAACACCCAGTTGAAAACACCCAGCTTCAGAATGAGAAGCTCTACCTGTAC
TACCTGCAGAACGGCAGGGACATGTACGTGGATCAGGAACTGGACATCAATCGGCTCTCCGACTACGACG
TGGCTGCTATCGTGCCCCAGTCTTTTCTCAAAGATGATTCTATTGATAATAAAGTGTTGACAAGATCCGA
TAAAGCTAGAGGGAAGAGTGATAACGTCCCCTCAGAAGAAGTTGTCAAGAAAATGAAAAATTATTGGCGG
CAGCTGCTGAACGCCAAACTGATCACACAACGGAAGTTCGATAATCTGACTAAGGCTGAACGAGGTGGCC
TGTCTGAGTTGGATAAAGCCGGCTTCATCAAAAGGCAGCTTGTTGAGACACGCCAGATCACCAAGCACGT
GGCCCAAATTCTCGATTCACGCATGAACACCAAGTACGATGAAAATGACAAACTGATTCGAGAGGTGAAA
GTTATTACTCTGAAGTCTAAGCTGGTCTCAGATTTCAGAAAGGACTTTCAGTTTTATAAGGTGAGAGAGA
TCAACAATTACCACCATGCGCATGATGCCTACCTGAATGCAGTGGTAGGCACTGCACTTATCAAAAAATA
TCCCAAGCTTGAATCTGAATTTGTTTACGGAGACTATAAAGTGTACGATGTTAGGAAAATGATCGCAAAG
TCTGAGCAGGAAATAGGCAAGGCCACCGCTAAGTACTTCTTTTACAGCAATATTATGAATTTTTTCAAGA
CCGAGATTACACTGGCCAATGGAGAGATTCGGAAGCGACCACTTATCGAAACAAACGGAGAAACAGGAGA
AATCGTGTGGGACAAGGGTAGGGATTTCGCGACAGTCCGGAAGGTCCTGTCCATGCCGCAGGTGAACATC
GTTAAAAAGACCGAAGTACAGACCGGAGGCTTCTCCAAGGAAAGTATCCTCCCGAAAAGGAACAGCGACA
AGCTGATCGCACGCAAAAAAGATTGGGACCCCAAGAAATACGGCGGATTCGATTCTCCTACAGTCGCTTA
CAGTGTACTGGTTGTGGCCAAAGTGGAGAAAGGGAAGTCTAAAAAACTCAAAAGCGTCAAGGAACTGCTG
GGCATCACAATCATGGAGCGATCAAGCTTCGAAAAAAACCCCATCGACTTTCTCGAGGCGAAAGGATATA
AAGAGGTCAAAAAAGACCTCATCATTAAGCTTCCCAAGTACTCTCTCTTTGAGCTTGAAAACGGCCGGAA
ACGAATGCTCGCTAGTGCGGGCGAGCTGCAGAAAGGTAACGAGCTGGCACTGCCCTCTAAATACGTTAAT
TTCTTGTATCTGGCCAGCCACTATGAAAAGCTCAAAGGGTCTCCCGAAGATAATGAGCAGAAGCAGCTGT
TCGTGGAACAACACAAACACTACCTTGATGAGATCATCGAGCAAATAAGCGAATTCTCCAAAAGAGTGAT
CCTCGCCGACGCTAACCTCGATAAGGTGCTTTCTGCTTACAATAAGCACAGGGATAAGCCCATCAGGGAG
CAGGCAGAAAACATTATCCACTTGTTTACTCTGACCAACTTGGGCGCGCCTGCAGCCTTCAAGTACTTCG
ACACCACCATAGACAGAAAGCGGTACACCTCTACAAAGGAGGTCCTGGACGCCACACTGATTCATCAGTC
AATTACGGGGCTCTATGAAACAAGAATCGACCTCTCTCAGCTCGGTGGAGACAGCAGGGCTGACCCCAAG
AAGAAGAGGAAGGTGTCGCCAGGGATCCGTCGACTTGACGCGTTGATATCAACAAGTTTGTACAAAAAAG
CAGGCTACAAAGAGGCCAGCGGTTCCGGACGGGCTGACGCATTGGACGATTTTGATCTGGATATGCTGGG
AAGTGACGCCCTCGATGATTTTGACCTTGACATGCTTGGTTCGGATGCCCTTGATGACTTTGACCTCGAC
ATGCTCGGCAGTGACGCCCTTTATGATTTCGACCTGGACATGCTGATTAACTCTAGAAGTTCCGGATCTC
CGAAAAAGAAACGCAAAGTTGGTAGCCAGTACCTGCCCGACACCGACGACCGGCACCGGATCGAGGAAAA
GCGGAAGCGGACCTACGAGACATTCAAGAGCATCATGAAGAAGTCCCCCTTCAGCGGCCCCACCGACCCT
AGACCTCCACCTAGAAGAATCGCCGTGCCCAGCAGATCCAGCGCCAGCGTGCCAAAACCTGCCCCCCAGC
CTTACCCCTTCACCAGCAGCCTGAGCACCATCAACTACGACGAGTTCCCTACCATGGTGTTCCCCAGCGG
CCAGATCTCTCAGGCCTCTGCTCTGGCTCCAGCCCCTCCTCAGGTGCTGCCTCAGGCTCCTGCTCCTGCA
CCAGCTCCAGCCATGGTGTCTGCACTGGCTCAGGCACCAGCACCCGTGCCTGTGCTGGCTCCTGGACCTC
CACAGGCTGTGGCTCCACCAGCCCCTAAACCTACACAGGCCGGCGAGGGCACACTGTCTGAAGCTCTGCT
GCAGCTGCAGTTCGACGACGAGGATCTGGGAGCCCTGCTGGGAAACAGCACCGATCCTGCCGTGTTCACC
GACCTGGCCAGCGTGGACAACAGCGAGTTCCAGCAGCTGCTGAACCAGGGCATCCCTGTGGCCCCTCACA
CCACCGAGCCCATGCTGATGGAATACCCCGAGGCCATCACCCGGCTCGTGACAGGCGCTCAGAGGCCTCC
TGATCCAGCTCCTGCCCCTCTGGGAGCACCAGGCCTGCCTAATGGACTGCTGTCTGGCGACGAGGACTTC
AGCTCTATCGCCGATATGGATTTCTCAGCCTTGCTGGGCTCTGGCAGCGGCAGCCGGGATTCCAGGGAAG
GGATGTTTTTGCCGAAGCCTGAGGCCGGCTCCGCTATTAGTGACGTGTTTGAGGGCCGCGAGGTGTGCCA
GCCAAAACGAATCCGGCCATTTCATCCTCCAGGAAGTCCATGGGCCAACCGCCCACTCCCCGCCAGCCTC
GCACCAACACCAACCGGTCCAGTACATGAGCCAGTCGGGTCACTGACCCCGGCACCAGTCCCTCAGCCAC
TGGATCCAGCGCCCGCAGTGACTCCCGAGGCCAGTCACCTGTTGGAGGATCCCGATGAAGAGACGAGCCA
GGCTGTCAAAGCCCTTCGGGAGATGGCCGATACTGTGATTCCCCAGAAGGAAGAGGCTGCAATCTGTGGC
CAAATGGACCTTTCCCATCCGCCCCCAAGGGGCCATCTGGATGAGCTGACAACCACACTTGAGTCCATGA
CCGAGGATCTGAACCTGGACTCACCCCTGACCCCGGAATTGAACGAGATTCTGGATACCTTCCTGAACGA
CGAGTGCCTCTTGCATGCCATGCATATCAGCACAGGACTGTCCATCTTCGACACATCTCTCTTTGAATTC
GGATCTGGTGCCACGAATTTCTCGCTACTCAAGCAGGCCGGTGATGTCGAGGAAAACCCTGGTCCTATGG
TGTCTAGAGTGAGCAAGGGCGAGGAGCTGTTCACCGGGGTGGTGCCCATCCTGGTCGAGCTGGACGGCGA
CGTAAACGGCCACAAGTTCAGCGTGTCCGGCGAGGGCGAGGGCGATGCCACCTACGGCAAGCTGACCCTG
AAGTTCATCTGCACCACCGGCAAGCTGCCCGTGCCCTGGCCCACCCTCGTGACCACCCTGACCTACGGCG
TGCAGTGCTTCAGCCGCTACCCCGACCACATGAAGCAGCACGACTTCTTCAAGTCCGCCATGCCCGAAGG
CTACGTCCAGGAGCGCACCATCTTCTTCAAGGACGACGGCAACTACAAGACCCGCGCCGAGGTGAAGTTC
GAGGGCGACACCCTGGTGAACCGCATCGAGCTGAAGGGCATCGACTTCAAGGAGGACGGCAACATCCTGG
GGCACAAGCTGGAGTACAACTACAACAGCCACAACGTCTATATCATGGCCGACAAGCAGAAGAACGGCAT
CAAGGTGAACTTCAAGATCCGCCACAACATCGAGGACGGCAGCGTGCAGCTCGCCGACCACTACCAGCAG
AACACCCCCATCGGCGACGGCCCCGTGCTGCTGCCCGACAACCACTACCTGAGCACCCAGTCCGCCCTGA
GCAAAGACCCCAACGAGAAGCGCGATCACATGGTCCTGCTGGAGTTCGTGACCGCCGCCGGGATCACTCT
CGGCATGGACGAGCTGTACAAGTAAAGCGGCCGCGACTCTAGAATTCGATATCAAGCTTATCGATAATCA
ACCTCTGGATTACAAAATTTGTGAAAGATTGACTGGTATTCTTAACTATGTTGCTCCTTTTACGCTATGT
GGATACGCTGCTTTAATGCCTTTGTATCATGCTATTGCTTCCCGTATGGCTTTCATTTTCTCCTCCTTGT
ATAAATCCTGGTTGCTGTCTCTTTATGAGGAGTTGTGGCCCGTTGTCAGGCAACGTGGCGTGGTGTGCAC
TGTGTTTGCTGACGCAACCCCCACTGGTTGGGGCATTGCCACCACCTGTCAGCTCCTTTCCGGGACTTTC
GCTTTCCCCCTCCCTATTGCCACGGCGGAACTCATCGCCGCCTGCCTTGCCCGCTGCTGGACAGGGGCTC
GGCTGTTGGGCACTGACAATTCCGTGGTGTTGTCGGGGAAATCATCGTCCTTTCCTTGGCTGCTCGCCTG
TGTTGCCACCTGGATTCTGCGCGGGACGTCCTTCTGCTACGTCCCTTCGGCCCTCAATCCAGCTGACCTT
CCTTCCCGCGGCCTGCTGCCGGCTCTGCGGCCTCTTCCGCGTCTTCGCCTTCGCCCTCAGACGAGTCGGA
TCTCCCTTTGGGCCGCCTCCCCGCATCGATACCGTCGACCTCGAGACCTAGAAAAACATGGAGCAATCAC
AAGTAGCAATACAGCAGCTACCAATGCTGATTGTGCCTGGCTAGAAGCACAAGAGGAGGAGGAGGTGGGT
TTTCCAGTCACACCTCAGGTACCTTTAAGACCAATGACTTACAAGGCAGCTGTAGATCTTAGCCACTTTT
TAAAAGAAAAGGGGGGACTGGAAGGGCTAATTCACTCCCAACGAAGACAAGATATCCTTGATCTGTGGAT
CTACCACACACAAGGCTACTTCCCTGATTGGCAGAACTACACACCAGGGCCAGGGATCAGATATCCACTG
ACCTTTGGATGGTGCTACAAGCTAGTACCAGTTGAGCAAGAGAAGGTAGAAGAAGCCAATGAAGGAGAGA
ACACCCGCTTGTTACACCCTGTGAGCCTGCATGGGATGGATGACCCGGAGAGAGAAGTATTAGAGTGGAG
GTTTGACAGCCGCCTAGCATTTCATCACATGGCCCGAGAGCTGCATCCGGACTGTACTGGGTCTCTCTGG
TTAGACCAGATCTGAGCCTGGGAGCTCTCTGGCTAACTAGGGAACCCACTGCTTAAGCCTCAATAAAGCT
TGCCTTGAGTGCTTCAAGTAGTGTGTGCCCGTCTGTTGTGTGACTCTGGTAACTAGAGATCCCTCAGACC
CTTTTAGTCAGTGTGGAAAATCTCTAGCAGGGCCCGTTTAAACCCGCTGATCAGCCTCGACTGTGCCTTC
TAGTTGCCAGCCATCTGTTGTTTGCCCCTCCCCCGTGCCTTCCTTGACCCTGGAAGGTGCCACTCCCACT
GTCCTTTCCTAATAAAATGAGGAAATTGCATCGCATTGTCTGAGTAGGTGTCATTCTATTCTGGGGGGTG
GGGTGGGGCAGGACAGCAAGGGGGAGGATTGGGAAGACAATAGCAGGCATGCTGGGGATGCGGTGGGCTC
TATGGCTTCTGAGGCGGAAAGAACCAGCTGGGGCTCTAGGGGGTATCCCC
[124 nt withheld, positions 9571-9694]
C
[91 nt withheld, positions 9696-9786]
A
[49 nt withheld, positions 9788-9836]
CCTTTGACGTTGGAGTCCACGTTCTTT
[37 nt withheld, positions 9864-9900]
ACCCTATCTCGGTCTATTCTTTTGATTTATAAGGGATTTTGCCGATTTCGGCCTATTGGTTAAAAAATGA
GCTGATTTAACAAAAATTTAACGCGAATTAATTCTGTGGAATGTGTGTCAGTTAGGGTGTGGAAAGTCCC
CAGGCTCCCCAGCAGGCAGAAGTATGCAAAGCATGCATCTCAATTAGTCAGCAACCAGGTGTGGAAAGTC
CCCAGGCTCCCCAGCAGGCAGAAGTATGCAAAGCATGCATCTCAATTAGTCAGCAACCATAGTCCCGCCC
CTAACTCCGCCCATCCCGCCCCTAACTCCGCCCAGTTCCGCCCATTCTCCGCCCCATGGCTGACTAATTT
TTTTTATTTATGCAGAGGCCGAGGCCGCCTCTGCCTCTGAGCTATTCCAGAAGTAGTGAGGAGGCTTTTT
TGGAGGCCTAGGCTTTTGCAAAAAGCTCCCGGGAGCTTGTATATCCATTTTCGGATCTGATCAGCACGTG
TTGACAATTAATCATCGGCATAGTATATCGGCATAGTATAATACGACAAGGTGAGGAACTAAACCATGGC
CAAGTTGACCAGTGCCGTTCCGGTGCTCACCGCGCGCGACGTCGCCGGAGCGGTCGAGTTCTGGACCGAC
CGGCTCGGGTTCTCCCGGGACTTCGTGGAGGACGACTTCGCCGGTGTGGTCCGGGACGACGTGACCCTGT
TCATCAGCGCGGTCCAGGACCAGGTGGTGCCGGACAACACCCTGGCCTGGGTGTGGGTGCGCGGCCTGGA
CGAGCTGTACGCCGAGTGGTCGGAGGTCGTGTCCACGAACTTCCGGGACGCCTCCGGGCCGGCCATGACC
GAGATCGGCGAGCAGCCGTGGGGGCGGGAGTTCGCCCTGCGCGACCCGGCCGGCAACTGCGTGCACTTCG
TGGCCGAGGAGCAGGACTGACACGTGCTACGAGATTTCGATTCCACCGCCGCCTTCTATGAAAGGTTGGG
CTTCGGAATCGTTTTCCGGGACGCCGGCTGGATGATCCTCCAGCGCGGGGATCTCATGCTGGAGTTCTTC
GCCCACCCCAACTTGTTTATTGCAGCTTATAATGGTTACAAATAAAGCAATAGCATCACAAATTTCACAA
ATAAAGCATTTTTTTCACTGCATTCTAGTTGTGGTTTGTCCAAACTCATCAATGTATCTTATCATGTCTG
TATACCGTCGACCTCTAGCTAGAGCTTGGCGTAATCATGGTCATAGCTGTTTCCTGTGTGAAATTGTTAT
CCGCTCACAATTCCACACAACATACGAGCCGGAAGCATAAAGTGTAAAGCCTGGGGTGCCTAATGAGTGA
GCTAACTCACATTAATTGCGTTGCGCTCACTGCCCGCTTTCCAGTCGGGAAACCTGTCGTGCCAGCTGCA
TTAATGAATCGGCCAACGCGCGGGGAGAGGCGGTTTGCGTATTGGGCGCTCTTCCGCTTCCTCGCTCACT
GACTCGCTGCGCTCGGTCGTTCGGCTGCGGCGAGCGGTATCAGCTCACTCAAAGGCGGTAATACGGTTAT
CCACAGAATCAGGGGATAACGCAGGAAAGAACATGTGAGCAAAAGGCCAGCAAAAGGCCAGGAACCGTAA
AAAGGCCGCGTTGCTGGCGTTTTTCCATAGGCTCCGCCCCCCTGACGAGCATCACAAAAATCGACGCTCA
AGTCAGAGGTGGCGAAACCCGACAGGACTATAAAGATACCAGGCGTTTCCCCCTGGAAGCTCCCTCGTGC
GCTCTCCTGTTCCGACCCTGCCGCTTACCGGATACCTGTCCGCCTTTCTCCCTTCGGGAAGCGTGGCGCT
TTCTCATAGCTCACGCTGTAGGTATCTCAGTTCGGTGTAGGTCGTTCGCTCCAAGCTGGGCTGTGTGCAC
GAACCCCCCGTTCAGCCCGACCGCTGCGCCTTATCCGGTAACTATCGTCTTGAGTCCAACCCGGTAAGAC
ACGACTTATCGCCACTGGCAGCAGCCACTGGTAACAGGATTAGCAGAGCGAGGTATGTAGGCGGTGCTAC
AGAGTTCTTGAAGTGGTGGCCTAACTACGGCTACACTAGAAGAACAGTATTTGGTATCTGCGCTCTGCTG
AAGCCAGTTACCTTCGGAAAAAGAGTTGGTAGCTCTTGATCCGGCAAACAAACCACCGCTGGTAGCGGTG
GTTTTTTTGTTTGCAAGCAGCAGATTACGCGCAGAAAAAAAGGATCTCAAGAAGATCCTTTGATCTTTTC
TACGGGGTCTGACGCTCAGTGGAACGAAAACTCACGTTAAGGGATTTTGGTCATGAGATTATCAAAAAGG
ATCTTCACCTAGATCCTTTTAAATTAAAAATGAAGTTTTAAATCAATCTAAAGTATATATGAGTAAACTT
GGTCTGACAGTTACCAATGCTTAATCAGTGAGGCACCTATCTCAGCGATCTGTCTATTTCGTTCATCCAT
AGTTGCCTGACTCCCCGTCGTGTAGATAACTACGATACGGGAGGGCTTACCATCTGGCCCCAGTGCTGCA
ATGATACCGCGAGACCCACGCTCACCGGCTCCAGATTTATCAGCAATAAACCAGCCAGCCGGAAGGGCCG
AGCGCAGAAGTGGTCCTGCAACTTTATCCGCCTCCATCCAGTCTATTAATTGTTGCCGGGAAGCTAGAGT
AAGTAGTTCGCCAGTTAATAGTTTGCGCAACGTTGTTGCCATTGCTACAGGCATCGTGGTGTCACGCTCG
TCGTTTGGTATGGCTTCATTCAGCTCCGGTTCCCAACGATCAAGGCGAGTTACATGATCCCCCATGTTGT
GCAAAAAAGCGGTTAGCTCCTTCGGTCCTCCGATCGTTGTCAGAAGTAAGTTGGCCGCAGTGTTATCACT
CATGGTTATGGCAGCACTGCATAATTCTCTTACTGTCATGCCATCCGTAAGATGCTTTTCTGTGACTGGT
GAGTACTCAACCAAGTCATTCTGAGAATAGTGTATGCGGCGACCGAGTTGCTCTTGCCCGGCGTCAATAC
GGGATAATACCGCGCCACATAGCAGAACTTTAAAAGTGCTCATCATTGGAAAACGTTCTTCGGGGCGAAA
ACTCTCAAGGATCTTACCGCTGTTGAGATCCAGTTCGATGTAACCCACTCGTGCACCCAACTGATCTTCA
GCATCTTTTACTTTCACCAGCGTTTCTGGGTGAGCAAAAACAGGAAGGCAAAATGCCGCAAAAAAGGGAA
TAAGGGCGACACGGAAATGTTGAATACTCATACTCTTCCTTTTTCAATATTATTGAAGCATTTATCAGGG
TTATTGTCTCATGAGCGGATACATATTTGAATGTATTTAGAAAAATAAACAAATAGGGGTTCCGCGCACA
TTTCCCCGAAAAGTGCCACCTGACGTCGACGGATCGGGAGATCTCCCGATCCCCTATGGTGCACTCTCAG
TACAATCTGCTCTGATGCCGCATAGTTAAGCCAGTATCTGCTCCCTGCTTGTGTGTTGGAGGTCGCTGAG
TAGTGCGCGAGCAAAATTTAAGCTACAACAAGGCAAGGCTTGACCGACAATTGCATGAAGAATCTGCTTA
GGGTTAGGCGTTTTGCGCTGCTTCGCGATGTACGGGCCAGATATACGCGTTGACATTGATTATTGACTAG
TTATTAATAGTAATCAATTACGGGGTCATTAGTTCATAGCCCATATATGGAGTTCCGCGTTACATAACTT
ACGGTAAATGGCCCGCCTGGCTGACCGCCCAACGACCCCCGCCCATTGACGTCAATAATGACGTATGTTC
CCATAGTAACGCCAATAGGGACTTTCCATTGACGTCAATGGGTGGAGTATTTACGGTAAACTGCCCACTT
GGCAGTACATCAAGTGTATCATATGCCAAGTACGCCCCCTATTGACGTCAATGACGGTAAATGGCCCGCC
TGGCATTATGCCCAGTACATGACCTTATGGGACTTTCCTACTTGGCAGTACATCTACGTATTAGTCATCG
CTATTACCATGGTGATGCGGTTTTGGCAGTACATCAATGGGCGTGGATAGCGGTTTGACTCACGGGGATT
TCCAAGTCTCCACCCCATTGACGTCAATGGGAGTTTGTTTTGGCACCAAAATCAACGGGACTTTCCAAAA
TGTCGTAACAACTCCGCCCCATTGACGCAAATGGGCGGTAGGCGTGTACGGTGGGAGGTCTATATAAGCA
GCGCGTTTTGCCTGTACTGGGTCTCTCTGGTTAGACCAGATCTGAGCCTGGGAGCTCTCTGGCTAACTAG
GGAACCCACTGCTTAAGCCTCAATAAAGCTTGCCTTGAGTGCTTCAAGTAGTGTGTGCCCGTCTGTTGTG
TGACTCTGGTAACTAGAGATCCCTCAGACCCTTTTAGTCAGTGTGGAAAATCTCTAGCAGTGGCGCCCGA
ACAGGGACTTGAAAGCGAAAGGGAAACCAGAGGAGCTCTCTCGACGCAGGACTCGGCTTGCTGAAGCGCG
CACGGCAAGAGGCGAGGGGCGGCGACTGGTGAGTACGCCAAAAATTTTGACTAGCGGAGGCTAGAAGGAG
AGAGATGGGTGCGAGAGCGTCAGTATTAAGCGGGGGAGAATTAGATCGCGATGGGAAAAAATTCGGTTAA
GGCCAGGGGGAAAGAAAAAATATAAATTAAAACATATAGTATGGGCAAGCAGGGAGCTAGAACGATTCGC
AGTTAATCCTGGCCTGTTAGAAACATCAGAAGGCTGTAGACAAATACTGGGACAGCTACAACCATCCCTT
CAGACAGGATCAGAAGAACTTAGATCATTATATAATACAGTAGCAACCCTCTATTGTGTGCATCAAAGGA
TAGAGATAAAAGACACCAAGGAAGCTTTAGACAAGATAGAGGAAGAGCAAAACAAAAGTAAGACCACCGC
ACAGCAAGCGGCCGCTGATCTTCAGACCTGGAGGAGGAGATATGAGGGACAATTGGAGAAGTGAATTATA
TAAATATAAAGTAGTAAAAATTGAACCATTAGGAGTAGCACCCACCAAGGCAAAGAGAAGAGTGGTGCAG
AGAGAAAAAAGAGCAGTGGGAATAGGAGCTTTGTTCCTTGGGTTCTTGGGAGCAGCAGGAAGCACTATGG
GCGCAGCGTCAATGACGCTGACGGTACAGGCCAGACAATTATTGTCTGGTATAGTGCAGCAGCAGAACAA
TTTGCTGAGGGCTATTGAGGCGCAACAGCATCTGTTGCAACTCACAGTCTGGGGCATCAAGCAGCTCCAG
GCAAGAATCCTGGCTGTGGAAAGATACCTAAAGGATCAACAGCTCCTGGGGATTTGGGGTTGCTCTGGAA
AACTCATTTGCACCACTGCTGTGCCTTGGAATGCTAGTTGGAGTAATAAATCTCTGGAACAGATTTGGAA
TCACACGACCTGGATGGAGTGGGACAGAGAAATTAACAATTACACAAGCTTAATACACTCCTTAATTGAA
GAATCGCAAAACCAGCAAGAAAAGAATGAACAAGAATTATTGGAATTAGATAAATGGGCAAGTTTGTGGA
ATTGGTTTAACATAACAAATTGGCTGTGGTATATAAAATTATTCATAATGATAGTAGGAGGCTTGGTAGG
TTTAAGAATAGTTTTTGCTGTACTTTCTATAGTGAATAGAGTTAGGCAGGGATATTCACCATTATCGTTT
CAGACCCACCTCCCAACCCCGAGGGGACCCGACAGGCCCGAAGGAATAGAAGAAGAAGGTGGAGAGAGAG
ACAGAGACAGATCCATTCGATTAGTGAACGGATCGGCACTGCGTGCGCCAATTCTGCAGACAAATGGCAG
TATTCATCCACAATTTTAAAAGAAAAGGGGGGATTGGGGGGTACAGTGCAGGGGAAAGAATAGTAGACAT
AATAGCAACAGACATACAAACTAAAGAATTACAAAAACAAATTACAAAAATTCAAAATTTT
Features (pLannotate 1.2.2; 35 found; start..end, strand, type, name):
     57..123     +  CDS            small t antigen (fragment): SV40 (simian virus 40) small t antigen
    130..1308    +  promoter       EF-1α promoter: strong constitutive promoter for human elongation factor EF-1α
   1339..5442    +  CDS            Cas9m4: catalytically dead mutant of the Cas9 endonuclease from the Streptococcus pyogenes Type II CRISPR/Cas system RNA-guided DNA-binding protein that lacks endonuclease activity due to the mutations D10A, D839A, H840A, and N863A (Mali et al., 2013)
   5512..5536    +  protein_bind   attB1: mutant version of attB; recombination site for the Gateway® BP reaction BP Clonase™
   5767..6546    +  CDS            RELA (fragment): TF65_HUMAN - Also known as NFKB3. Experimental evidence at protein level: Swiss-Prot protein existence level 1. NF-kappa-B is a pleiotropic transcription factor present in almost all cell types and is the endpoint of a series of signal transduction events that are initiated by a vast array of stimuli related to many biological processes such as inflammation, immunity, differentiation, cell growth, tumorigenesis and apoptosis. NF-kappa-B is a homo- or heterodimeric complex formed by the Rel-like domain- containing proteins RELA/p65, RELB, NFKB1/p105, NFKB1/p50, REL and NFKB2/p52. The heterodime
   6565..7130    +  CDS            Rta AD (fragment): transcriptional activation domain from the human herpesvirus 4 (Epstein-Barr virus) replication and transcription activator Rta/BRLF1 (Hardwick et al., 1992; Chavez et al., 2015)
   7219..7935    +  CDS            EGFP: the original enhanced GFP (Yang et al., 1996) mammalian codon-optimized
   7952..7976    +  misc_feature   MCS (fragment): pBluescript multiple cloning site
   7976..8564    +  misc_feature   WPRE: woodchuck hepatitis virus posttranscriptional regulatory element
   8501..9082    +  CDS            nef (fragment): NEF_HV1H2 - Experimental evidence at protein level: Swiss-Prot protein existence level 1. Extracellular Nef protein targets CD4(+) T-lymphocytes for apoptosis by interacting with CXCR4 surface receptors. From Human immunodeficiency virus type 1 group M subtype B (isolate HXB2) (HIV-1).
   9089..9269    +  LTR            5' LTR (truncated): truncated 5' long terminal repeat (LTR) from HIV-1
   9301..9525    +  polyA_signal   bGH poly(A) signal: bovine growth hormone polyadenylation signal
   9529..9550    +  promoter       SV40 promoter (fragment): SV40 enhancer and early promoter
   9571..9999    +  rep_origin     f1 ori (sequence partly withheld): f1 bacteriophage origin of replication; arrow indicates direction of (+) strand synthesis
  10013..10342   +  promoter       SV40 promoter: SV40 enhancer and early promoter
  10390..10437   +  promoter       EM7 promoter: synthetic bacterial promoter&nbsp
  10456..10830   +  CDS            BleoR: antibiotic-binding protein; Sh ble from Streptoalloteichus hindustanus; confers resistance to bleomycin, phleomycin, and Zeocin™
  10840..10965   +  CDS            ble (fragment): BLE_KLEPN - Experimental evidence at protein level: Swiss-Prot protein existence level 1. Binding protein with a strong affinity to the bleomycin family of antibiotics. Binds to CL990; an antimitotic-antibiotic compound. From Klebsiella pneumoniae.
  10960..11081   +  polyA_signal   SV40 poly(A) signal: SV40 polyadenylation signal
  11152..11174   -  protein_bind   lac operator (fragment): The lac repressor binds to the lac operator to inhibit transcription in E. coli. This inhibition can be relieved by adding lactose or isopropyl-β-D-thiogalactopyranoside (IPTG). lac repressor encoded by lacI
  11178..11208   -  promoter       lac promoter: promoter for the E. coli lac operon
  11223..11244   -  protein_bind   CAP binding site: CAP binding activates transcription in the presence of cAMP. E. coli catabolite activator protein
  11257..11349   -  CDS            lacI (fragment): lac repressor; lacI; The lac repressor binds to the lac operator to inhibit transcription in E. coli. This inhibition can be relieved by adding lactose or isopropyl-β-D-thiogalactopyranoside (IPTG).
  11532..12120   -  rep_origin     ori: high-copy-number ColE1/pMB1/pBR322/pUC origin of replication
  12291..13151   -  CDS            AmpR: β-lactamase; bla; confers resistance to ampicillin, carbenicillin, and related antibiotics
  13152..13256   -  promoter       AmpR promoter: bla
  13315..13367   -  misc_feature   bom (fragment): basis of mobility region from pBR322
  13522..13901   +  enhancer       CMV enhancer: human cytomegalovirus immediate early enhancer
  13902..14101   +  promoter       CMV promoter: human cytomegalovirus (CMV) immediate early promoter
  14119..14299   +  LTR            5' LTR (truncated): truncated 5' long terminal repeat (LTR) from HIV-1
  14346..14471   +  misc_feature   HIV-1 Ψ: packaging signal of human immunodeficiency virus type 1
  14455..14818   +  CDS            HIV-1 gag (fragment): gag protein from human immunodeficiency virus 1; gag
  14964..15197   +  misc_feature   RRE: The Rev response element (RRE) of HIV-1 allows for Rev-dependent mRNA export from the nucleus to the cytoplasm.
  15574..15674   +  CDS            Rev (fragment): human immunodeficiency virus 1 (HIV-1) Rev protein; rev; enhances nuclear export of unspliced and incompletely spliced viral mRNAs
  15724..15841   +  misc_feature   cPPT/CTS: central polypurine tract and central termination sequence of HIV-1
