[The description below was written by a language model from this plasmid's Addgene catalogue record and pLannotate feature annotations shown in this document.]
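Description:
lenti-EF1a-dCas9-VPR-eGFP is a third-generation lentiviral transfer plasmid of about 15.8 kb, built on a pLenti backbone, for delivering a CRISPR activation (CRISPRa) effector together with a fluorescent marker. It is propagated in E. coli through a high-copy ColE1/pUC-type origin with ampicillin selection (AmpR), and an f1 origin is also present. The backbone additionally carries an SV40 promoter/EM7-driven BleoR cassette with an SV40 poly(A) signal, which lies outside the LTR-flanked region and so would not be packaged into virus.

The viral portion has the typical third-generation layout. A CMV enhancer/promoter fused to a truncated HIV-1 5' LTR drives Tat-independent production of genomic RNA. This is followed by the Ψ packaging signal with a gag fragment, the RRE for Rev-dependent nuclear export, and the cPPT/CTS. Downstream, the human EF-1α promoter drives a catalytically dead Streptococcus pyogenes Cas9, annotated as the D10A/D839A/H840A/N863A mutant. It is fused to the tripartite VPR activator; the p65 (RELA) and Epstein-Barr virus Rta activation domains are annotated, whereas the VP64 portion stated in the record is not called separately in the feature table. EGFP follows and, according to the record, is linked through a 2A peptide, so that activator and reporter come from a single transcript. A WPRE enhances expression, and the cassette ends with the truncated 3' LTR and a bGH poly(A) signal.

The depositor notes that the plasmid was derived from an earlier dCas9-VPR lentivector by replacing the antibiotic resistance marker with eGFP. Transduced cells can therefore be identified or sorted by fluorescence rather than drug selection. No guide RNA cassette is annotated, so sgRNAs for target gene activation would have to be supplied separately.
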