Addgene plasmid #241307: lenti-EF1a-dCas9-VPR-eGFP
Purpose: 3rd generation lenti vector encoding dCas9 (s. Pyogenes) fused with the VP64-p65-Rta(VPR) and a 2A GFP fluorescence marker
Depositing lab: Robby Bowles. Depositing organization: University of Utah.
Backbone
  Vector backbone: pLenti
  Vector type: Lentiviral
  Selectable markers: eGFP
Growth in bacteria
  Bacterial resistance: Ampicillin, 100 μg/mL
  Growth temperature: 37°C
  Growth strain: NEB Stable
  Copy number: High Copy
Gene/Insert
  Gene/Insert name: eGFP
  Species: H. sapiens (human), R. norvegicus (rat)
  Cloning method: Gibson Cloning
Terms and licenses: Academic/Nonprofit Terms; Industry Terms: Not Available to Industry
Depositor comments: This plasmid was adapted from addgene 99373 to include a fluorescent marker instead of a antibiotic resistance. The depositor confirms that discrepancies between the depositor's sequence and Addgene's sequences have no functional consequences.
How to cite: lenti-EF1a-dCas9-VPR-eGFP was a gift from Robby Bowles (Addgene plasmid # 241307 ; http://n2t.net/addgene:241307 ; RRID:Addgene_241307)
